Addgene plasmid #101229: pJSC011 - Bacterial expression plasmid for SpCas9 Cluster 1 (HypaCas9), HNH FRET variant
Purpose: Bacterial expression plasmid for SpCas9 Cluster 1 (HypaCas9), HNH FRET variant
Depositing lab: Jennifer Doudna & Keith Joung. Depositing organization: University of California, Berkeley. Publication: Enhanced proofreading governs CRISPR-Cas9 targeting accuracy. Chen JS, Dagdas YS, Kleinstiver BP, Welch MM, Sousa AA, Harrington LB, Sternberg SH, Joung JK, Yildiz A, Doudna JA. Nature. 2017 Sep 20. doi: 10.1038/nature24268. PubMed 28931002.
Backbone
  Vector backbone: pCT10
  Backbone manufacturer: Doudna lab
  Vector type: Bacterial Expression
Growth in bacteria
  Bacterial resistance: Ampicillin, 100 μg/mL
  Growth temperature: 37°C
  Growth strain: DH5alpha
  Copy number: High Copy
Gene/Insert
  Gene/Insert name: SpCas9 variant C80S/C574S/S355C/S867C/N692A/M694A/Q695A/H698A (alt name: Streptococcus pyogenes Cas9)
  Species: Streptococcus pyogenes
  Mutation: C80S, C574S, S355C, S867C, N692A, M694A, Q695A and H698A
  Promoter: T7
  Tag / fusion protein: 10x His (N terminal on backbone); MBP (N terminal on backbone); TEV site (N terminal on backbone)
  Cloning method: Gibson Cloning
  Sequencing primers: 5′ T7; 3′ T7-term
Terms and licenses: Academic/Nonprofit Terms; Industry Terms: Not Available to Industry
Depositor comments: Please visit https://www.biorxiv.org/content/early/2017/08/12/160036 for bioRxiv preprint.
How to cite: pJSC011 - Bacterial expression plasmid for SpCas9 Cluster 1 (HypaCas9), HNH FRET variant was a gift from Jennifer Doudna & Keith Joung (Addgene plasmid # 101229 ; http://n2t.net/addgene:101229 ; RRID:Addgene_101229)
