[The description below was written by a language model from this plasmid's Addgene catalogue record and pLannotate feature annotations shown in this document.]
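Description:
pJSC011 is a roughly 10 kb bacterial expression plasmid built on the pCT10 backbone for producing a modified Streptococcus pyogenes Cas9 protein in E. coli. It is propagated under ampicillin selection through a β-lactamase gene with its own promoter, and replicates from a ColE1/pMB1-type origin. The catalogue lists it as high copy, although the annotation also detects the pBR322-derived bom region and a rop gene, which normally moderates copy number. Two tetracycline-resistance fragments and a tet promoter flank the expression cassette. They appear to be remnants of a pBR322-style tet gene interrupted by the insert, and they are not listed as a functional marker.

The cassette is driven by a T7 promoter with the phage gene 10 ribosome binding site and closed by a T7 terminator, so expression requires a host that supplies T7 RNA polymerase. The open reading frame encodes an N-terminal 10xHis tag, a cytosolic maltose binding protein lacking its signal sequence, and a TEV protease site, followed by Cas9. This arrangement allows affinity purification, improved solubility, and later removal of the tags by cleavage.

The Cas9 carries N692A, M694A, Q695A and H698A, the "Cluster 1" substitutions that define the high-fidelity HypaCas9 variant. It also carries C80S and C574S, which remove the native cysteines, and S355C and S867C, which introduce two new ones. This pattern is consistent with site-specific attachment of a dye pair, matching the "HNH FRET variant" designation. The purified protein would therefore be used to follow HNH nuclease domain conformational changes in studies of Cas9 targeting accuracy and proofreading. A short fragment annotated as a T7 gene 10B solubility tag lies downstream of Cas9 and is probably a vector-sequence match, not part of the product.
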