Features (pLannotate 1.2.2; 17 found; start..end, strand, type, name):
    348..1248    -  CDS            TcR (fragment): tetracycline efflux protein; tet; confers resistance to tetracycline
   1270..1288    +  promoter       T7 promoter: promoter for bacteriophage T7 RNA polymerase
   1377..1399    +  RBS            RBS: efficient ribosome binding site from bacteriophage T7 gene 10 (Olins and Rangwala, 1989)
   1419..1448    +  CDS            10xHis: 10xHis affinity tag
   1458..2558    +  CDS            MBP: maltose binding protein from E. coli; malE (mutated); This version of the gene does not encode a signal sequence, so MBP will remain in the cytosol.
   2613..2629    +  CDS            TEV site (fragment): tobacco etch virus (TEV) protease recognition and cleavage site
   2640..6746    +  CDS            HypaCas9: Cas9 endonuclease from the Streptococcus pyogenes Type II CRISPR/Cas system, mutated to improve targeting specificity without compromising on-target activity (Chen et al., 2017) carries the mutations N692A, M694A, Q695A, and H698A
   6829..6878    +  CDS            SET1 (fragment): solubility-enhancement tag derived from T7 phage gene 10B
   6886..6933    +  terminator     T7 terminator: transcription terminator for bacteriophage T7 RNA polymerase
   6959..7251    -  CDS            TcR (fragment): tetracycline efflux protein; tet; confers resistance to tetracycline
   7299..7327    -  promoter       tet promoter: E. coli promoter for tetracycline efflux protein gene
   7440..7544    +  promoter       AmpR promoter: bla
   7545..8405    +  CDS            AmpR: β-lactamase; bla; confers resistance to ampicillin, carbenicillin, and related antibiotics
   8576..9164    +  rep_origin     ori: high-copy-number ColE1/pMB1/pBR322/pUC origin of replication
   9350..9489    -  misc_feature   bom: basis of mobility region from pBR322
   9591..9782    -  CDS            rop: Rop protein, which maintains plasmids at low copy number; rop
   9799..106     +  CDS            YPB1_ECOLX (across the origin): Protein predicted: Swiss-Prot protein existence level 4. From Escherichia coli.
>Addgene plasmid #101229 | pJSC011 - Bacterial expression plasmid for SpCas9 Cluster 1 (HypaCas9), HNH FRET variant | addgene full sequence | sequence record 197216 | Addgene NGS Result
TTACGAAACACGGAAACCGAAGACCATTCATGTTGTTGCTCAGGTCGCAGACGTTTTGCAGCAGCAGTCG
CTTCACGTTCGCTCGCGTATCGGTGATTCATTCTGCTAACCAGTAAGGCAACCCCGCCAGCCTAGCCGGG
TCCTCAACGACAGGAGCACGATCATGCGCACCCGTGGCCAGGACCCAACGCTGCCCGAGATGCGCCGCGT
GCGGCTGCTGGAGATGGCGGACGCGATGGATATGTTCTGCCAAGGGTTGGTTTGCGCATTCACAGTTCTC
CGCAAGAATTGATTGGCTCCAATTCTTGGAGTGGTGAATCCGTTAGCGAGGTGCCGCCGGCTTCCATTCA
GGTCGAGGTGGCCCGGCTCCATGCACCGCGACGCAACGCGGGGAGGCAGACAAGGTATAGGGCGGCGCCT
ACAATCCATGCCAACCCGTTCCATGTGCTCGCCGAGGCGGCATAAATCGCCGTGACGATCAGCGGTCCAA
TGATCGAAGTTAGGCTGGTAAGAGCCGCGAGCGATCCTTGAAGCTGTCCCTGATGGTCGTCATCTACCTG
CCTGGACAGCATGGCCTGCAACGCGGGCATCCCGATGCCGCCGGAAGCGAGAAGAATCATAATGGGGAAG
GCCATCCAGCCTCGCGTCGCGAACGCAAGCAAGACGTAGCCCAGCGCGTCGGCCGCCATGCCGGCGATAA
TGGCCTGCTTCTCGCCGAAACGTTTGGTGGCGGGACCAGTGACGAAGGCTTGAGCGAGGGCGTGCAAGAT
TCCGAATACCGCAAGCGACAGGCCGATCATCGTCGCGCTCCAGCGAAAGCGGTCCTCGCCGAAAATGACC
CAGAGCGCTGCCGGCACCTGTCCTACGAGTTGCATGATAAAGAAGACAGTCATAAGTGCGGCGACGATAG
TCATGCCCCGCGCCCACCGGAAGGAGCTGACTGGGTTGAAGGCTCTCAAGGGCATCGGTCGACGCTCTCC
CTTATGCGACTCCTGCATTAGGAAGCAGCCCAGTAGTAGGTTGAGGCCGTTGAGCACCGCCGCCGCAAGG
AATGGTGCATGCAAGGAGATGGCGCCCAACAGTCCCCCGGCCACGGGGCCTGCCACCATACCCACGCCGA
AACAAGCGCTCATGAGCCCGAAGTGGCGAGCCCGATCTTCCCCATCGGTGATGTCGGCGATATAGGCGCC
AGCAACCGCACCTGTGGCGCCGGTGATGCCGGCCACGATGCGTCCGGCGTAGAGGATCGAGATCTCGATC
CCGCGAAATTAATACGACTCACTATAGGGAGACCACAACGGTTTCCCTCTAGTGCCGGCTCCGGAGAGCT
CTTTAATTAAGCGGCCGCCCTGCAGGACTCGAGTTCTAGAAATAATTTTGTTTAACTTTAAGAAGGAGAT
ATACATATGAAATCTTCTCACCATCACCATCACCATCACCATCACCATGGTTCTTCTATGAAAATCGAAG
AAGGTAAACTGGTAATCTGGATTAACGGCGATAAAGGCTATAACGGTCTCGCTGAAGTCGGTAAGAAATT
CGAGAAAGATACCGGAATTAAAGTCACCGTTGAGCATCCGGATAAACTGGAAGAGAAATTCCCACAGGTT
GCGGCAACTGGCGATGGCCCTGACATTATCTTCTGGGCACACGACCGCTTTGGTGGCTACGCTCAATCTG
GCCTGTTGGCTGAAATCACCCCGGACAAAGCGTTCCAGGACAAGCTGTATCCGTTTACCTGGGATGCCGT
ACGTTACAACGGCAAGCTGATTGCTTACCCGATCGCTGTTGAAGCGTTATCGCTGATTTATAACAAAGAT
CTGCTGCCGAACCCGCCAAAAACCTGGGAAGAGATCCCGGCGCTGGATAAAGAACTGAAAGCGAAAGGTA
AGAGCGCGCTGATGTTCAACCTGCAAGAACCGTACTTCACCTGGCCGCTGATTGCTGCTGACGGGGGTTA
TGCGTTCAAGTATGAAAACGGCAAGTACGACATTAAAGACGTGGGCGTGGATAACGCTGGCGCAAAAGCG
GGTCTGACCTTCCTGGTTGACCTGATTAAAAACAAACACATGAATGCAGACACCGATTACTCCATCGCAG
AAGCTGCCTTTAATAAAGGCGAAACAGCGATGACCATCAACGGCCCGTGGGCATGGTCCAACATCGACAC
CAGCAAAGTGAATTATGGTGTAACGGTACTGCCGACCTTCAAGGGTCAACCATCCAAACCGTTCGTTGGC
GTGCTGAGCGCAGGTATTAACGCCGCCAGTCCGAACAAAGAGCTGGCAAAAGAGTTCCTCGAAAACTATC
TGCTGACTGATGAAGGTCTGGAAGCGGTTAATAAAGACAAACCGCTGGGTGCCGTAGCGCTGAAGTCTTA
CGAGGAAGAGTTGGCGAAAGATCCACGTATTGCCGCCACTATGGAAAACGCCCAGAAAGGTGAAATCATG
CCGAACATCCCGCAGATGTCCGCTTTCTGGTATGCCGTGCGTACTGCGGTGATCAACGCCGCCAGCGGTC
GTCAGACTGTCGATGAAGCCCTGAAAGACGCGCAGACTAATTCGAGCTCGAACAACAACAACAATAACAA
TAACAACAACCTCGGGATCGAGGAAAACCTGTACTTCCAATCCAATGCAATGGATAAGAAATACTCAATA
GGCTTAGATATCGGCACAAATAGCGTCGGATGGGCGGTGATCACTGATGAATATAAGGTTCCGTCTAAAA
AGTTCAAGGTTCTGGGAAATACAGACCGCCACAGTATCAAAAAAAATCTTATAGGGGCTCTTTTATTTGA
CAGTGGAGAGACAGCGGAAGCGACTCGTCTCAAACGGACAGCTCGTAGAAGGTATACACGTCGGAAGAAT
CGTATTTCTTATCTACAGGAGATTTTTTCAAATGAGATGGCGAAAGTAGATGATAGTTTCTTTCATCGAC
TTGAAGAGTCTTTTTTGGTGGAAGAAGACAAGAAGCATGAACGTCATCCTATTTTTGGAAATATAGTAGA
TGAAGTTGCTTATCATGAGAAATATCCAACTATCTATCATCTGCGAAAAAAATTGGTAGATTCTACTGAT
AAAGCGGATTTGCGCTTAATCTATTTGGCCTTAGCGCATATGATTAAGTTTCGTGGTCATTTTTTGATTG
AGGGAGATTTAAATCCTGATAATAGTGATGTGGACAAACTATTTATCCAGTTGGTACAAACCTACAATCA
ATTATTTGAAGAAAACCCTATTAACGCAAGTGGAGTAGATGCTAAAGCGATTCTTTCTGCACGATTGAGT
AAATCAAGACGATTAGAAAATCTCATTGCTCAGCTCCCCGGTGAGAAGAAAAATGGCTTATTTGGGAATC
TCATTGCTTTGTCATTGGGTTTGACCCCTAATTTTAAATCAAATTTTGATTTGGCAGAAGATGCTAAATT
ACAGCTTTCAAAAGATACTTACGATGATGATTTAGATAATTTATTGGCGCAAATTGGAGATCAATATGCT
GATTTGTTTTTGGCAGCTAAGAATTTATCAGATGCTATTTTACTTTCAGATATCCTAAGAGTAAATACTG
AAATAACTAAGGCTCCCCTATCAGCTTCAATGATTAAACGCTACGATGAACATCATCAAGACTTGACTCT
TTTAAAAGCTTTAGTTCGACAACAACTTCCAGAAAAGTATAAAGAAATCTTTTTTGATCAATGTAAAAAC
GGATATGCAGGTTATATTGATGGGGGAGCTAGCCAAGAAGAATTTTATAAATTTATCAAACCAATTTTAG
AAAAAATGGATGGTACTGAGGAATTATTGGTGAAACTAAATCGTGAAGATTTGCTGCGCAAGCAACGGAC
CTTTGACAACGGCTCTATTCCCCATCAAATTCACTTGGGTGAGCTGCATGCTATTTTGAGAAGACAAGAA
GACTTTTATCCATTTTTAAAAGACAATCGTGAGAAGATTGAAAAAATCTTGACTTTTCGAATTCCTTATT
ATGTTGGTCCATTGGCGCGTGGCAATAGTCGTTTTGCATGGATGACTCGGAAGTCTGAAGAAACAATTAC
CCCATGGAATTTTGAAGAAGTTGTCGATAAAGGTGCTTCAGCTCAATCATTTATTGAACGCATGACAAAC
TTTGATAAAAATCTTCCAAATGAAAAAGTACTACCAAAACATAGTTTGCTTTATGAGTATTTTACGGTTT
ATAACGAATTGACAAAGGTCAAATATGTTACTGAAGGAATGCGAAAACCAGCATTTCTTTCAGGTGAACA
GAAGAAAGCCATTGTTGATTTACTCTTCAAAACAAATCGAAAAGTAACCGTTAAGCAATTAAAAGAAGAT
TATTTCAAAAAAATAGAATCTTTTGATAGTGTTGAAATTTCAGGAGTTGAAGATAGATTTAATGCTTCAT
TAGGTACCTACCATGATTTGCTAAAAATTATTAAAGATAAAGATTTTTTGGATAATGAAGAAAATGAAGA
TATCTTAGAGGATATTGTTTTAACATTGACCTTATTTGAAGATAGGGAGATGATTGAGGAAAGACTTAAA
ACATATGCTCACCTCTTTGATGATAAGGTGATGAAACAGCTTAAACGTCGCCGTTATACTGGTTGGGGAC
GTTTGTCTCGAAAATTGATTAATGGTATTAGGGATAAGCAATCTGGCAAAACAATATTAGATTTTTTGAA
ATCAGATGGTTTTGCCAATCGCGCTTTTGCTGCTCTGATCGCTGATGATAGTTTGACATTTAAAGAAGAC
ATTCAAAAAGCACAAGTGTCTGGACAAGGCGATAGTTTACATGAACATATTGCAAATTTAGCTGGTAGCC
CTGCTATTAAAAAAGGTATTTTACAGACTGTAAAAGTTGTTGATGAATTGGTCAAAGTAATGGGGCGGCA
TAAGCCAGAAAATATCGTTATTGAAATGGCACGTGAAAATCAGACAACTCAAAAGGGCCAGAAAAATTCG
CGAGAGCGTATGAAACGAATCGAAGAAGGTATCAAAGAATTAGGAAGTCAGATTCTTAAAGAGCATCCTG
TTGAAAATACTCAATTGCAAAATGAAAAGCTCTATCTCTATTATCTCCAAAATGGAAGAGACATGTATGT
GGACCAAGAATTAGATATTAATCGTTTAAGTGATTATGATGTCGATCACATTGTTCCACAAAGTTTCCTT
AAAGACGATTCAATAGACAATAAGGTCTTAACGCGTTCTGATAAAAATCGTGGTAAATGCGATAACGTTC
CAAGTGAAGAAGTAGTCAAAAAGATGAAAAACTATTGGAGACAACTTCTAAACGCCAAGTTAATCACTCA
ACGTAAGTTTGATAATTTAACGAAAGCTGAACGTGGAGGTTTGAGTGAACTTGATAAAGCTGGTTTTATC
AAACGCCAATTGGTTGAAACTCGCCAAATCACTAAGCATGTGGCACAAATTTTGGATAGTCGCATGAATA
CTAAATACGATGAAAATGATAAACTTATTCGAGAGGTTAAAGTGATTACCTTAAAATCTAAATTAGTTTC
TGACTTCCGAAAAGATTTCCAATTCTATAAAGTACGTGAGATTAACAATTACCATCATGCCCATGATGCG
TATCTAAATGCCGTCGTTGGAACTGCTTTGATTAAGAAATATCCAAAACTTGAATCGGAGTTTGTCTATG
GTGATTATAAAGTTTATGATGTTCGTAAAATGATTGCTAAGTCTGAGCAAGAAATAGGCAAAGCAACCGC
AAAATATTTCTTTTACTCTAATATCATGAACTTCTTCAAAACAGAAATTACACTTGCAAATGGAGAGATT
CGCAAACGCCCTCTAATCGAAACTAATGGGGAAACTGGAGAAATTGTCTGGGATAAAGGGCGAGATTTTG
CCACAGTGCGCAAAGTATTGTCCATGCCCCAAGTCAATATTGTCAAGAAAACAGAAGTACAGACAGGCGG
ATTCTCCAAGGAGTCAATTTTACCAAAAAGAAATTCGGACAAGCTTATTGCTCGTAAAAAAGACTGGGAT
CCAAAAAAATATGGTGGTTTTGATAGTCCAACGGTAGCTTATTCAGTCCTAGTGGTTGCTAAGGTGGAAA
AAGGGAAATCGAAGAAGTTAAAATCCGTTAAAGAGTTACTAGGGATCACAATTATGGAAAGAAGTTCCTT
TGAAAAAAATCCGATTGACTTTTTAGAAGCTAAAGGATATAAGGAAGTTAAAAAAGACTTAATCATTAAA
CTACCTAAATATAGTCTTTTTGAGTTAGAAAACGGTCGTAAACGGATGCTGGCTAGTGCCGGAGAATTAC
AAAAAGGAAATGAGCTGGCTCTGCCAAGCAAATATGTGAATTTTTTATATTTAGCTAGTCATTATGAAAA
GTTGAAGGGTAGTCCAGAAGATAACGAACAAAAACAATTGTTTGTGGAGCAGCATAAGCATTATTTAGAT
GAGATTATTGAGCAAATCAGTGAATTTTCTAAGCGTGTTATTTTAGCAGATGCCAATTTAGATAAAGTTC
TTAGTGCATATAACAAACATAGAGACAAACCAATACGTGAACAAGCAGAAAATATTATTCATTTATTTAC
GTTGACGAATCTTGGAGCTCCCGCTGCTTTTAAATATTTTGATACAACAATTGATCGTAAACGATATACG
TCTACAAAAGAAGTTTTAGATGCCACTCTTATCCATCAATCCATCACTGGTCTTTATGAAACACGCATTG
ATTTGAGTCAGCTAGGAGGTGACTAATAACATTGGAAGTGGATAACGGATCCGCGATCGCGGCGCGCCAC
CTGGTGGCCGGCCGGTACCACGCGTGCGCTCTGATCCGGCTGCTAACAAAGCCCGAAAGGAAGCTGAGTT
GGCTGCTGCCACCGCTGAGCAATAACTAGCATAACCCCTTGGGGCCTCTAAACGGGTCTTGAGGGGTTTT
TTGCTGAAAGGAGGAACTATATCCGGATATCCACAGGACGGGTGTGGTCGCCATGATCGCGTAGTCGATA
GTGGCTCCAAGTAGCGAAGCGAGCAGGACTGGGCGGCGGCCAAAGCGGTCGGACAGTGCTCCGAGAACGG
GTGCGCATAGAAATTGCATCAACGCATATAGCGCTAGCAGCACGCCATAGTGACTGGCGATGCTGTCGGA
ATGGACGATATCCCGCAAGAGGCCCGGCAGTACCGGCATAACCAAGCCTATGCCTACAGCATCCAGGGTG
ACGGTGCCGAGGATGACGATGAGCGCATTGTTAGATTTCATACACGGTGCCTGACTGCGTTAGCAATTTA
ACTGTGATAAACTACCGCATTAAAGCTTATCGATGATAAGCTGTCAAACATGAGAATTCTTGAAGACGAA
AGGGCCTCGTGATACGCCTATTTTTATAGGTTAATGTCATGATAATAATGGTTTCTTAGACGTCAGGTGG
CACTTTTCGGGGAAATGTGCGCGGAACCCCTATTTGTTTATTTTTCTAAATACATTCAAATATGTATCCG
CTCATGAGACAATAACCCTGATAAATGCTTCAATAACATTGAAAAAGGAAGAGTATGAGTATTCAACATT
TCCGTGTCGCCCTTATTCCCTTTTTTGCGGCATTTTGCCTTCCTGTTTTTGCTCACCCAGAAACGCTGGT
GAAAGTAAAAGATGCTGAAGATCAGTTGGGTGCACGAGTGGGTTACATCGAACTGGATCTCAACAGCGGT
AAGATCCTTGAGAGTTTTCGCCCCGAAGAACGTTTTCCAATGATGAGCACTTTTAAAGTTCTGCTATGTG
GCGCGGTATTATCCCGTGTTGACGCCGGGCAAGAGCAACTCGGTCGCCGCATACACTATTCTCAGAATGA
CTTGGTTGAGTACTCACCAGTCACAGAAAAGCATCTTACGGATGGCATGACAGTAAGAGAATTATGCAGT
GCTGCCATAACCATGAGTGATAACACTGCGGCCAACTTACTTCTGACAACGATCGGAGGACCGAAGGAGC
TAACCGCTTTTTTGCACAACATGGGGGATCATGTAACTCGCCTTGATCGTTGGGAACCGGAGCTGAATGA
AGCCATACCAAACGACGAGCGTGACACCACGATGCCTGCAGCAATGGCAACAACGTTGCGCAAACTATTA
ACTGGCGAACTACTTACTCTAGCTTCCCGGCAACAATTAATAGACTGGATGGAGGCGGATAAAGTTGCAG
GACCACTTCTGCGCTCGGCCCTTCCGGCTGGCTGGTTTATTGCTGATAAATCTGGAGCCGGTGAGCGTGG
GTCTCGCGGTATCATTGCAGCACTGGGGCCAGATGGTAAGCCCTCCCGTATCGTAGTTATCTACACGACG
GGGAGTCAGGCAACTATGGATGAACGAAATAGACAGATCGCTGAGATAGGTGCCTCACTGATTAAGCATT
GGTAACTGTCAGACCAAGTTTACTCATATATACTTTAGATTGATTTAAAACTTCATTTTTAATTTAAAAG
GATCTAGGTGAAGATCCTTTTTGATAATCTCATGACCAAAATCCCTTAACGTGAGTTTTCGTTCCACTGA
GCGTCAGACCCCGTAGAAAAGATCAAAGGATCTTCTTGAGATCCTTTTTTTCTGCGCGTAATCTGCTGCT
TGCAAACAAAAAAACCACCGCTACCAGCGGTGGTTTGTTTGCCGGATCAAGAGCTACCAACTCTTTTTCC
GAAGGTAACTGGCTTCAGCAGAGCGCAGATACCAAATACTGTCCTTCTAGTGTAGCCGTAGTTAGGCCAC
CACTTCAAGAACTCTGTAGCACCGCCTACATACCTCGCTCTGCTAATCCTGTTACCAGTGGCTGCTGCCA
GTGGCGATAAGTCGTGTCTTACCGGGTTGGACTCAAGACGATAGTTACCGGATAAGGCGCAGCGGTCGGG
CTGAACGGGGGGTTCGTGCACACAGCCCAGCTTGGAGCGAACGACCTACACCGAACTGAGATACCTACAG
CGTGAGCTATGAGAAAGCGCCACGCTTCCCGAAGGGAGAAAGGCGGACAGGTATCCGGTAAGCGGCAGGG
TCGGAACAGGAGAGCGCACGAGGGAGCTTCCAGGGGGAAACGCCTGGTATCTTTATAGTCCTGTCGGGTT
TCGCCACCTCTGACTTGAGCGTCGATTTTTGTGATGCTCGTCAGGGGGGCGGAGCCTATGGAAAAACGCC
AGCAACGCGGCCTTTTTACGGTTCCTGGCCTTTTGCTGGCCTTTTGCTCACATGTTCTTTCCTGCGTTAT
CCCCTGATTCTGTGGATAACCGTATTACCGCCTTTGAGTGAGCTGATACCGCTCGCCGCAGCCGAACGAC
CGAGCGCAGCGAGTCAGTGAGCGAGGAAGCGGAAGAGCGCCTGATGCGGTATTTTCTCCTTACGCATCTG
TGCGGTATTTCACACCGCAATGGTGCACTCTCAGTACAATCTGCTCTGATGCCGCATAGTTAAGCCAGTA
TACACTCCGCTATCGCTACGTGACTGGGTCATGGCTGCGCCCCGACACCCGCCAACACCCGCTGACGCGC
CCTGACGGGCTTGTCTGCTCCCGGCATCCGCTTACAGACAAGCTGTGACCGTCTCCGGGAGCTGCATGTG
TCAGAGGTTTTCACCGTCATCACCGAAACGCGCGAGGCAGCTGCGGTAAAGCTCATCAGCGTGGTCGTGA
AGCGATTCACAGATGTCTGCCTGTTCATCCGCGTCCAGCTCGTTGAGTTTCTCCAGAAGCGTTAATGTCT
GGCTTCTGATAAAGCGGGCCATGTTAAGGGCGGTTTTTTCCTGTTTGGTCACTGATGCCTCCGTGTAAGG
GGGATTTCTGTTCATGGGGGTAATGATACCGATGAAACGAGAGAGGATGCTCACGATACGGGTTACTGAT
GATGAACATGCCCGGTTACTGGAACGTTGTGAGGGTAAACAACTGGCGGTATGGATGCGGCGGGACCAGA
GAAAAATCACTCAGGGTCAATGCCAGCGCTTCGTTAATACAGATGTAGGTGTTCCACAGGGTAGCCAGCA
GCATCCTGCGATGCAGATCCGGAACATAATGGTGCAGGGCGCTGACTTCCGCGTTTCCAGACT
